>Addgene plasmid #233251 | pLentiCRISPR V2 Neo sgITGA5_1 | addgene full sequence | sequence record 465545 | Addgene NGS Result
CGGTTCTTTTTGTCAAGACCGACCTGTCCGGTGCCCTGAATGAACTGCAGGACGAGGCAGCGCGGCTATC
GTGGCTGGCCACGACGGGCGTTCCTTGCGCAGCTGTGCTCGACGTTGTCACTGAAGCGGGAAGGGACTGG
CTGCTATTGGGCGAAGTGCCGGGGCAGGATCTCCTGTCATCTCACCTTGCTCCTGCCGAGAAAGTATCCA
TCATGGCTGATGCAATGCGGCGGCTGCATACGCTTGATCCGGCTACCTGCCCATTCGACCACCAAGCGAA
ACATCGCATCGAGCGAGCACGTACTCGGATGGAAGCCGGTCTTGTCGATCAGGATGATCTGGACGAAGAG
CATCAGGGGCTCGCGCCAGCCGAACTGTTCGCCAGGCTCAAGGCGCGCATGCCCGACGGCGAGGATCTCG
TCGTGACCCATGGCGATGCCTGCTTGCCGAATATCATGGTGGAAAATGGCCGCTTTTCTGGATTCATCGA
CTGTGGCCGGCTGGGTGTGGCGGACCGCTATCAGGACATAGCGTTGGCTACCCGTGATATTGCTGAAGAG
CTTGGCGGCGAATGGGCTGACCGCTTCCTCGTGCTTTACGGTATCGCCGCTCCCGATTCGCAGCGCATCG
CCTTCTATCGCCTTCTTGACGAGTTCTTCTGAACGCGTTAAGTCGACAATCAACCTCTGGATTACAAAAT
TTGTGAAAGATTGACTGGTATTCTTAACTATGTTGCTCCTTTTACGCTATGTGGATACGCTGCTTTAATG
CCTTTGTATCATGCTATTGCTTCCCGTATGGCTTTCATTTTCTCCTCCTTGTATAAATCCTGGTTGCTGT
CTCTTTATGAGGAGTTGTGGCCCGTTGTCAGGCAACGTGGCGTGGTGTGCACTGTGTTTGCTGACGCAAC
CCCCACTGGTTGGGGCATTGCCACCACCTGTCAGCTCCTTTCCGGGACTTTCGCTTTCCCCCTCCCTATT
GCCACGGCGGAACTCATCGCCGCCTGCCTTGCCCGCTGCTGGACAGGGGCTCGGCTGTTGGGCACTGACA
ATTCCGTGGTGTTGTCGGGGAAATCATCGTCCTTTCCTTGGCTGCTCGCCTGTGTTGCCACCTGGATTCT
GCGCGGGACGTCCTTCTGCTACGTCCCTTCGGCCCTCAATCCAGCGGACCTTCCTTCCCGCGGCCTGCTG
CCGGCTCTGCGGCCTCTTCCGCGTCTTCGCCTTCGCCCTCAGACGAGTCGGATCTCCCTTTGGGCCGCCT
CCCCGCGTCGACTTTAAGACCAATGACTTACAAGGCAGCTGTAGATCTTAGCCACTTTTTAAAAGAAAAG
GGGGGACTGGAAGGGCTAATTCACTCCCAACGAAGACAAGATCTGCTTTTTGCTTGTACTGGGTCTCTCT
GGTTAGACCAGATCTGAGCCTGGGAGCTCTCTGGCTAACTAGGGAACCCACTGCTTAAGCCTCAATAAAG
CTTGCCTTGAGTGCTTCAAGTAGTGTGTGCCCGTCTGTTGTGTGACTCTGGTAACTAGAGATCCCTCAGA
CCCTTTTAGTCAGTGTGGAAAATCTCTAGCAGGGCCCGTTTAAACCCGCTGATCAGCCTCGACTGTGCCT
TCTAGTTGCCAGCCATCTGTTGTTTGCCCCTCCCCCGTGCCTTCCTTGACCCTGGAAGGTGCCACTCCCA
CTGTCCTTTCCTAATAAAATGAGGAAATTGCATCGCATTGTCTGAGTAGGTGTCATTCTATTCTGGGGGG
TGGGGTGGGGCAGGACAGCAAGGGGGAGGATTGGGAAGACAATAGCAGGCATGCTGGGGATGCGGTGGGC
TCTATGGCTTCTGAGGCGGAAAGAACCAGCTGGGGCTCTAGGGGGTATCCCC
[124 nt withheld, positions 1873-1996]
C
[91 nt withheld, positions 1998-2088]
A
[49 nt withheld, positions 2090-2138]
CCTTTGACGTTGGAGTCCACGTTCTTT
[37 nt withheld, positions 2166-2202]
ACCCTATCTCGGTCTATTCTTTTGATTTATAAGGGATTTTGCCGATTTCGGCCTATTGGTTAAAAAATGA
GCTGATTTAACAAAAATTTAACGCGAATTAATTCTGTGGAATGTGTGTCAGTTAGGGTGTGGAAAGTCCC
CAGGCTCCCCAGCAGGCAGAAGTATGCAAAGCATGCATCTCAATTAGTCAGCAACCAGGTGTGGAAAGTC
CCCAGGCTCCCCAGCAGGCAGAAGTATGCAAAGCATGCATCTCAATTAGTCAGCAACCATAGTCCCGCCC
CTAACTCCGCCCATCCCGCCCCTAACTCCGCCCAGTTCCGCCCATTCTCCGCCCCATGGCTGACTAATTT
TTTTTATTTATGCAGAGGCCGAGGCCGCCTCTGCCTCTGAGCTATTCCAGAAGTAGTGAGGAGGCTTTTT
TGGAGGCCTAGGCTTTTGCAAAAAGCTCCCGGGAGCTTGTATATCCATTTTCGGATCTGATCAGCACGTG
TTGACAATTAATCATCGGCATAGTATATCGGCATAGTATAATACGACAAGGTGAGGAACTAAACCATGGC
CAAGTTGACCAGTGCCGTTCCGGTGCTCACCGCGCGCGACGTCGCCGGAGCGGTCGAGTTCTGGACCGAC
CGGCTCGGGTTCTCCCGGGACTTCGTGGAGGACGACTTCGCCGGTGTGGTCCGGGACGACGTGACCCTGT
TCATCAGCGCGGTCCAGGACCAGGTGGTGCCGGACAACACCCTGGCCTGGGTGTGGGTGCGCGGCCTGGA
CGAGCTGTACGCCGAGTGGTCGGAGGTCGTGTCCACGAACTTCCGGGACGCCTCCGGGCCGGCCATGACC
GAGATCGGCGAGCAGCCGTGGGGGCGGGAGTTCGCCCTGCGCGACCCGGCCGGCAACTGCGTGCACTTCG
TGGCCGAGGAGCAGGACTGACACGTGCTACGAGATTTCGATTCCACCGCCGCCTTCTATGAAAGGTTGGG
CTTCGGAATCGTTTTCCGGGACGCCGGCTGGATGATCCTCCAGCGCGGGGATCTCATGCTGGAGTTCTTC
GCCCACCCCAACTTGTTTATTGCAGCTTATAATGGTTACAAATAAAGCAATAGCATCACAAATTTCACAA
ATAAAGCATTTTTTTCACTGCATTCTAGTTGTGGTTTGTCCAAACTCATCAATGTATCTTATCATGTCTG
TATACCGTCGACCTCTAGCTAGAGCTTGGCGTAATCATGGTCATAGCTGTTTCCTGTGTGAAATTGTTAT
CCGCTCACAATTCCACACAACATACGAGCCGGAAGCATAAAGTGTAAAGCCTGGGGTGCCTAATGAGTGA
GCTAACTCACATTAATTGCGTTGCGCTCACTGCCCGCTTTCCAGTCGGGAAACCTGTCGTGCCAGCTGCA
TTAATGAATCGGCCAACGCGCGGGGAGAGGCGGTTTGCGTATTGGGCGCTCTTCCGCTTCCTCGCTCACT
GACTCGCTGCGCTCGGTCGTTCGGCTGCGGCGAGCGGTATCAGCTCACTCAAAGGCGGTAATACGGTTAT
CCACAGAATCAGGGGATAACGCAGGAAAGAACATGTGAGCAAAAGGCCAGCAAAAGGCCAGGAACCGTAA
AAAGGCCGCGTTGCTGGCGTTTTTCCATAGGCTCCGCCCCCCTGACGAGCATCACAAAAATCGACGCTCA
AGTCAGAGGTGGCGAAACCCGACAGGACTATAAAGATACCAGGCGTTTCCCCCTGGAAGCTCCCTCGTGC
GCTCTCCTGTTCCGACCCTGCCGCTTACCGGATACCTGTCCGCCTTTCTCCCTTCGGGAAGCGTGGCGCT
TTCTCATAGCTCACGCTGTAGGTATCTCAGTTCGGTGTAGGTCGTTCGCTCCAAGCTGGGCTGTGTGCAC
GAACCCCCCGTTCAGCCCGACCGCTGCGCCTTATCCGGTAACTATCGTCTTGAGTCCAACCCGGTAAGAC
ACGACTTATCGCCACTGGCAGCAGCCACTGGTAACAGGATTAGCAGAGCGAGGTATGTAGGCGGTGCTAC
AGAGTTCTTGAAGTGGTGGCCTAACTACGGCTACACTAGAAGAACAGTATTTGGTATCTGCGCTCTGCTG
AAGCCAGTTACCTTCGGAAAAAGAGTTGGTAGCTCTTGATCCGGCAAACAAACCACCGCTGGTAGCGGTG
GTTTTTTTGTTTGCAAGCAGCAGATTACGCGCAGAAAAAAAGGATCTCAAGAAGATCCTTTGATCTTTTC
TACGGGGTCTGACGCTCAGTGGAACGAAAACTCACGTTAAGGGATTTTGGTCATGAGATTATCAAAAAGG
ATCTTCACCTAGATCCTTTTAAATTAAAAATGAAGTTTTAAATCAATCTAAAGTATATATGAGTAAACTT
GGTCTGACAGTTACCAATGCTTAATCAGTGAGGCACCTATCTCAGCGATCTGTCTATTTCGTTCATCCAT
AGTTGCCTGACTCCCCGTCGTGTAGATAACTACGATACGGGAGGGCTTACCATCTGGCCCCAGTGCTGCA
ATGATACCGCGAGACCCACGCTCACCGGCTCCAGATTTATCAGCAATAAACCAGCCAGCCGGAAGGGCCG
AGCGCAGAAGTGGTCCTGCAACTTTATCCGCCTCCATCCAGTCTATTAATTGTTGCCGGGAAGCTAGAGT
AAGTAGTTCGCCAGTTAATAGTTTGCGCAACGTTGTTGCCATTGCTACAGGCATCGTGGTGTCACGCTCG
TCGTTTGGTATGGCTTCATTCAGCTCCGGTTCCCAACGATCAAGGCGAGTTACATGATCCCCCATGTTGT
GCAAAAAAGCGGTTAGCTCCTTCGGTCCTCCGATCGTTGTCAGAAGTAAGTTGGCCGCAGTGTTATCACT
CATGGTTATGGCAGCACTGCATAATTCTCTTACTGTCATGCCATCCGTAAGATGCTTTTCTGTGACTGGT
GAGTACTCAACCAAGTCATTCTGAGAATAGTGTATGCGGCGACCGAGTTGCTCTTGCCCGGCGTCAATAC
GGGATAATACCGCGCCACATAGCAGAACTTTAAAAGTGCTCATCATTGGAAAACGTTCTTCGGGGCGAAA
ACTCTCAAGGATCTTACCGCTGTTGAGATCCAGTTCGATGTAACCCACTCGTGCACCCAACTGATCTTCA
GCATCTTTTACTTTCACCAGCGTTTCTGGGTGAGCAAAAACAGGAAGGCAAAATGCCGCAAAAAAGGGAA
TAAGGGCGACACGGAAATGTTGAATACTCATACTCTTCCTTTTTCAATATTATTGAAGCATTTATCAGGG
TTATTGTCTCATGAGCGGATACATATTTGAATGTATTTAGAAAAATAAACAAATAGGGGTTCCGCGCACA
TTTCCCCGAAAAGTGCCACCTGACGTCGACGGATCGGGAGATCTCCCGATCCCCTATGGTGCACTCTCAG
TACAATCTGCTCTGATGCCGCATAGTTAAGCCAGTATCTGCTCCCTGCTTGTGTGTTGGAGGTCGCTGAG
TAGTGCGCGAGCAAAATTTAAGCTACAACAAGGCAAGGCTTGACCGACAATTGCATGAAGAATCTGCTTA
GGGTTAGGCGTTTTGCGCTGCTTCGCGATGTACGGGCCAGATATACGCGCGCGTTGACATTGATTATTGA
CTAGTTATTAATAGTAATCAATTACGGGGTCATTAGTTCATAGCCCATATATGGAGTTCCGCGTTACATA
ACTTACGGTAAATGGCCCGCCTGGCTGACCGCCCAACGACCCCCGCCCATTGACGTCAATAATGACGTAT
GTTCCCATAGTAACGCCAATAGGGACTTTCCATTGACGTCAATGGGTGGAGTATTTACGGTAAACTGCCC
ACTTGGCAGTACATCAAGTGTATCATATGCCAAGTACGCCCCCTATTGACGTCAATGACGGTAAATGGCC
CGCCTGGCATTATGCCCAGTACATGACCTTATGGGACTTTCCTACTTGGCAGTACATCTACGTATTAGTC
ATCGCTATTACCATGGTGATGCGGTTTTGGCAGTACATCAATGGGCGTGGATAGCGGTTTGACTCACGGG
GATTTCCAAGTCTCCACCCCATTGACGTCAATGGGAGTTTGTTTTGGCACCAAAATCAACGGGACTTTCC
AAAATGTCGTAACAACTCCGCCCCATTGACGCAAATGGGCGGTAGGCGTGTACGGTGGGAGGTCTATATA
AGCAGCGCGTTTTGCCTGTACTGGGTCTCTCTGGTTAGACCAGATCTGAGCCTGGGAGCTCTCTGGCTAA
CTAGGGAACCCACTGCTTAAGCCTCAATAAAGCTTGCCTTGAGTGCTTCAAGTAGTGTGTGCCCGTCTGT
TGTGTGACTCTGGTAACTAGAGATCCCTCAGACCCTTTTAGTCAGTGTGGAAAATCTCTAGCAGTGGCGC
CCGAACAGGGACTTGAAAGCGAAAGGGAAACCAGAGGAGCTCTCTCGACGCAGGACTCGGCTTGCTGAAG
CGCGCACGGCAAGAGGCGAGGGGCGGCGACTGGTGAGTACGCCAAAAATTTTGACTAGCGGAGGCTAGAA
GGAGAGAGATGGGTGCGAGAGCGTCAGTATTAAGCGGGGGAGAATTAGATCGCGATGGGAAAAAATTCGG
TTAAGGCCAGGGGGAAAGAAAAAATATAAATTAAAACATATAGTATGGGCAAGCAGGGAGCTAGAACGAT
TCGCAGTTAATCCTGGCCTGTTAGAAACATCAGAAGGCTGTAGACAAATACTGGGACAGCTACAACCATC
CCTTCAGACAGGATCAGAAGAACTTAGATCATTATATAATACAGTAGCAACCCTCTATTGTGTGCATCAA
AGGATAGAGATAAAAGACACCAAGGAAGCTTTAGACAAGATAGAGGAAGAGCAAAACAAAAGTAAGACCA
CCGCACAGCAAGCGGCCGCTGATCTTCAGACCTGGAGGAGGAGATATGAGGGACAATTGGAGAAGTGAAT
TATATAAATATAAAGTAGTAAAAATTGAACCATTAGGAGTAGCACCCACCAAGGCAAAGAGAAGAGTGGT
GCAGAGAGAAAAAAGAGCAGTGGGAATAGGAGCTTTGTTCCTTGGGTTCTTGGGAGCAGCAGGAAGCACT
ATGGGCGCAGCGTCAATGACGCTGACGGTACAGGCCAGACAATTATTGTCTGGTATAGTGCAGCAGCAGA
ACAATTTGCTGAGGGCTATTGAGGCGCAACAGCATCTGTTGCAACTCACAGTCTGGGGCATCAAGCAGCT
CCAGGCAAGAATCCTGGCTGTGGAAAGATACCTAAAGGATCAACAGCTCCTGGGGATTTGGGGTTGCTCT
GGAAAACTCATTTGCACCACTGCTGTGCCTTGGAATGCTAGTTGGAGTAATAAATCTCTGGAACAGATTT
GGAATCACACGACCTGGATGGAGTGGGACAGAGAAATTAACAATTACACAAGCTTAATACACTCCTTAAT
TGAAGAATCGCAAAACCAGCAAGAAAAGAATGAACAAGAATTATTGGAATTAGATAAATGGGCAAGTTTG
TGGAATTGGTTTAACATAACAAATTGGCTGTGGTATATAAAATTATTCATAATGATAGTAGGAGGCTTGG
TAGGTTTAAGAATAGTTTTTGCTGTACTTTCTATAGTGAATAGAGTTAGGCAGGGATATTCACCATTATC
GTTTCAGACCCACCTCCCAACCCCGAGGGGACCCGACAGGCCCGAAGGAATAGAAGAAGAAGGTGGAGAG
AGAGACAGAGACAGATCCATTCGATTAGTGAACGGATCGGCACTGCGTGCGCCAATTCTGCAGACAAATG
GCAGTATTCATCCACAATTTTAAAAGAAAAGGGGGGATTGGGGGGTACAGTGCAGGGGAAAGAATAGTAG
ACATAATAGCAACAGACATACAAACTAAAGAATTACAAAAACAAATTACAAAAATTCAAAATTTTCGGGT
TTATTACAGGGACAGCAGAGATCCAGTTTGGTTAATTAAGGTACCGAGGGCCTATTTCCCATGATTCCTT
CATATTTGCATATACGATACAAGGCTGTTAGAGAGATAATTAGAATTAATTTGACTGTAAACACAAAGAT
ATTAGTACAAAATACGTGACGTAGAAAGTAATAATTTCTTGGGTAGTTTGCAGTTTTAAAATTATGTTTT
AAAATGGACTATCATATGCTTACCGTAACTTGAAAGTATTTCGATTTCTTGGCTTTATATATCTTGTGGA
AAGGACGAAACACCGGTCTTACATAGCCATAGGTGGTTTTAGAGCTAGAAATAGCAAGTTAAAATAAGGC
TAGTCCGTTATCAACTTGAAAAAGTGGCACCGAGTCGGTGCTTTTTTGAATTCGCTAGCTAGGTCTTGAA
AGGAGTGGGAATTGGCTCCGGTGCCCGTCAGTGGGCAGAGCGCACATCGCCCACAGTCCCCGAGAAGTTG
GGGGGAGGGGTCGGCAATTGATCCGGTGCCTAGAGAAGGTGGCGCGGGGTAAACTGGGAAAGTGATGTCG
TGTACTGGCTCCGCCTTTTTCCCGAGGGTGGGGGAGAACCGTATATAAGTGCAGTAGTCGCCGTGAACGT
TCTTTTTCGCAACGGGTTTGCCGCCAGAACACAGGACCGGTTCTAGAGCGCTGCCACCATGGACAAGAAG
TACAGCATCGGCCTGGACATCGGCACCAACTCTGTGGGCTGGGCCGTGATCACCGACGAGTACAAGGTGC
CCAGCAAGAAATTCAAGGTGCTGGGCAACACCGACCGGCACAGCATCAAGAAGAACCTGATCGGAGCCCT
GCTGTTCGACAGCGGCGAAACAGCCGAGGCCACCCGGCTGAAGAGAACCGCCAGAAGAAGATACACCAGA
CGGAAGAACCGGATCTGCTATCTGCAAGAGATCTTCAGCAACGAGATGGCCAAGGTGGACGACAGCTTCT
TCCACAGACTGGAAGAGTCCTTCCTGGTGGAAGAGGATAAGAAGCACGAGCGGCACCCCATCTTCGGCAA
CATCGTGGACGAGGTGGCCTACCACGAGAAGTACCCCACCATCTACCACCTGAGAAAGAAACTGGTGGAC
AGCACCGACAAGGCCGACCTGCGGCTGATCTATCTGGCCCTGGCCCACATGATCAAGTTCCGGGGCCACT
TCCTGATCGAGGGCGACCTGAACCCCGACAACAGCGACGTGGACAAGCTGTTCATCCAGCTGGTGCAGAC
CTACAACCAGCTGTTCGAGGAAAACCCCATCAACGCCAGCGGCGTGGACGCCAAGGCCATCCTGTCTGCC
AGACTGAGCAAGAGCAGACGGCTGGAAAATCTGATCGCCCAGCTGCCCGGCGAGAAGAAGAATGGCCTGT
TCGGAAACCTGATTGCCCTGAGCCTGGGCCTGACCCCCAACTTCAAGAGCAACTTCGACCTGGCCGAGGA
TGCCAAACTGCAGCTGAGCAAGGACACCTACGACGACGACCTGGACAACCTGCTGGCCCAGATCGGCGAC
CAGTACGCCGACCTGTTTCTGGCCGCCAAGAACCTGTCCGACGCCATCCTGCTGAGCGACATCCTGAGAG
TGAACACCGAGATCACCAAGGCCCCCCTGAGCGCCTCTATGATCAAGAGATACGACGAGCACCACCAGGA
CCTGACCCTGCTGAAAGCTCTCGTGCGGCAGCAGCTGCCTGAGAAGTACAAAGAGATTTTCTTCGACCAG
AGCAAGAACGGCTACGCCGGCTACATTGACGGCGGAGCCAGCCAGGAAGAGTTCTACAAGTTCATCAAGC
CCATCCTGGAAAAGATGGACGGCACCGAGGAACTGCTCGTGAAGCTGAACAGAGAGGACCTGCTGCGGAA
GCAGCGGACCTTCGACAACGGCAGCATCCCCCACCAGATCCACCTGGGAGAGCTGCACGCCATTCTGCGG
CGGCAGGAAGATTTTTACCCATTCCTGAAGGACAACCGGGAAAAGATCGAGAAGATCCTGACCTTCCGCA
TCCCCTACTACGTGGGCCCTCTGGCCAGGGGAAACAGCAGATTCGCCTGGATGACCAGAAAGAGCGAGGA
AACCATCACCCCCTGGAACTTCGAGGAAGTGGTGGACAAGGGCGCTTCCGCCCAGAGCTTCATCGAGCGG
ATGACCAACTTCGATAAGAACCTGCCCAACGAGAAGGTGCTGCCCAAGCACAGCCTGCTGTACGAGTACT
TCACCGTGTATAACGAGCTGACCAAAGTGAAATACGTGACCGAGGGAATGAGAAAGCCCGCCTTCCTGAG
CGGCGAGCAGAAAAAGGCCATCGTGGACCTGCTGTTCAAGACCAACCGGAAAGTGACCGTGAAGCAGCTG
AAAGAGGACTACTTCAAGAAAATCGAGTGCTTCGACTCCGTGGAAATCTCCGGCGTGGAAGATCGGTTCA
ACGCCTCCCTGGGCACATACCACGATCTGCTGAAAATTATCAAGGACAAGGACTTCCTGGACAATGAGGA
AAACGAGGACATTCTGGAAGATATCGTGCTGACCCTGACACTGTTTGAGGACAGAGAGATGATCGAGGAA
CGGCTGAAAACCTATGCCCACCTGTTCGACGACAAAGTGATGAAGCAGCTGAAGCGGCGGAGATACACCG
GCTGGGGCAGGCTGAGCCGGAAGCTGATCAACGGCATCCGGGACAAGCAGTCCGGCAAGACAATCCTGGA
TTTCCTGAAGTCCGACGGCTTCGCCAACAGAAACTTCATGCAGCTGATCCACGACGACAGCCTGACCTTT
AAAGAGGACATCCAGAAAGCCCAGGTGTCCGGCCAGGGCGATAGCCTGCACGAGCACATTGCCAATCTGG
CCGGCAGCCCCGCCATTAAGAAGGGCATCCTGCAGACAGTGAAGGTGGTGGACGAGCTCGTGAAAGTGAT
GGGCCGGCACAAGCCCGAGAACATCGTGATCGAAATGGCCAGAGAGAACCAGACCACCCAGAAGGGACAG
AAGAACAGCCGCGAGAGAATGAAGCGGATCGAAGAGGGCATCAAAGAGCTGGGCAGCCAGATCCTGAAAG
AACACCCCGTGGAAAACACCCAGCTGCAGAACGAGAAGCTGTACCTGTACTACCTGCAGAATGGGCGGGA
TATGTACGTGGACCAGGAACTGGACATCAACCGGCTGTCCGACTACGATGTGGACCATATCGTGCCTCAG
AGCTTTCTGAAGGACGACTCCATCGACAACAAGGTGCTGACCAGAAGCGACAAGAACCGGGGCAAGAGCG
ACAACGTGCCCTCCGAAGAGGTCGTGAAGAAGATGAAGAACTACTGGCGGCAGCTGCTGAACGCCAAGCT
GATTACCCAGAGAAAGTTCGACAATCTGACCAAGGCCGAGAGAGGCGGCCTGAGCGAACTGGATAAGGCC
GGCTTCATCAAGAGACAGCTGGTGGAAACCCGGCAGATCACAAAGCACGTGGCACAGATCCTGGACTCCC
GGATGAACACTAAGTACGACGAGAATGACAAGCTGATCCGGGAAGTGAAAGTGATCACCCTGAAGTCCAA
GCTGGTGTCCGATTTCCGGAAGGATTTCCAGTTTTACAAAGTGCGCGAGATCAACAACTACCACCACGCC
CACGACGCCTACCTGAACGCCGTCGTGGGAACCGCCCTGATCAAAAAGTACCCTAAGCTGGAAAGCGAGT
TCGTGTACGGCGACTACAAGGTGTACGACGTGCGGAAGATGATCGCCAAGAGCGAGCAGGAAATCGGCAA
GGCTACCGCCAAGTACTTCTTCTACAGCAACATCATGAACTTTTTCAAGACCGAGATTACCCTGGCCAAC
GGCGAGATCCGGAAGCGGCCTCTGATCGAGACAAACGGCGAAACCGGGGAGATCGTGTGGGATAAGGGCC
GGGATTTTGCCACCGTGCGGAAAGTGCTGAGCATGCCCCAAGTGAATATCGTGAAAAAGACCGAGGTGCA
GACAGGCGGCTTCAGCAAAGAGTCTATCCTGCCCAAGAGGAACAGCGATAAGCTGATCGCCAGAAAGAAG
GACTGGGACCCTAAGAAGTACGGCGGCTTCGACAGCCCCACCGTGGCCTATTCTGTGCTGGTGGTGGCCA
AAGTGGAAAAGGGCAAGTCCAAGAAACTGAAGAGTGTGAAAGAGCTGCTGGGGATCACCATCATGGAAAG
AAGCAGCTTCGAGAAGAATCCCATCGACTTTCTGGAAGCCAAGGGCTACAAAGAAGTGAAAAAGGACCTG
ATCATCAAGCTGCCTAAGTACTCCCTGTTCGAGCTGGAAAACGGCCGGAAGAGAATGCTGGCCTCTGCCG
GCGAACTGCAGAAGGGAAACGAACTGGCCCTGCCCTCCAAATATGTGAACTTCCTGTACCTGGCCAGCCA
CTATGAGAAGCTGAAGGGCTCCCCCGAGGATAATGAGCAGAAACAGCTGTTTGTGGAACAGCACAAGCAC
TACCTGGACGAGATCATCGAGCAGATCAGCGAGTTCTCCAAGAGAGTGATCCTGGCCGACGCTAATCTGG
ACAAAGTGCTGTCCGCCTACAACAAGCACCGGGATAAGCCCATCAGAGAGCAGGCCGAGAATATCATCCA
CCTGTTTACCCTGACCAATCTGGGAGCCCCTGCCGCCTTCAAGTACTTTGACACCACCATCGACCGGAAG
AGGTACACCAGCACCAAAGAGGTGCTGGACGCCACCCTGATCCACCAGAGCATCACCGGCCTGTACGAGA
CACGGATCGACCTGTCTCAGCTGGGAGGCGACAAGCGACCTGCCGCCACAAAGAAGGCTGGACAGGCTAA
GAAGAAGAAAGATTACAAAGACGATGACGATAAGGGATCCGGCGCAACAAACTTCTCTCTGCTGAAACAA
GCCGGAGATGTCGAAGAGAATCCTGGACCGATTGAACAAGATGGATTGCACGCAGGTTCTCCGGCCGCTT
GGGTGGAGAGGCTATTCGGCTATGACTGGGCACAACAGACAATCGGCTGCTCTGATGCCGCCGTGTTCCG
GCTGTCAGCGCAGGGGCGCC
Features (pLannotate 1.2.2; 33 found; start..end, strand, type, name):
    678..1266    +  misc_feature   WPRE: woodchuck hepatitis virus posttranscriptional regulatory element
   1317..1336    +  misc_feature   cPPT/CTS (fragment): central polypurine tract and central termination sequence of HIV-1
   1338..1571    +  LTR            3' LTR (ΔU3): self-inactivating 3' long terminal repeat (LTR) from HIV-1
   1603..1827    +  polyA_signal   bGH poly(A) signal: bovine growth hormone polyadenylation signal
   1831..1852    +  promoter       SV40 promoter (fragment): SV40 enhancer and early promoter
   1873..2301    +  rep_origin     f1 ori (sequence partly withheld): f1 bacteriophage origin of replication; arrow indicates direction of (+) strand synthesis
   2315..2644    +  promoter       SV40 promoter: SV40 enhancer and early promoter
   2692..2739    +  promoter       EM7 promoter: synthetic bacterial promoter&nbsp
   2758..3132    +  CDS            BleoR: antibiotic-binding protein; Sh ble from Streptoalloteichus hindustanus; confers resistance to bleomycin, phleomycin, and Zeocin™
   3142..3267    +  CDS            ble (fragment): BLE_KLEPN - Experimental evidence at protein level: Swiss-Prot protein existence level 1. Binding protein with a strong affinity to the bleomycin family of antibiotics. Binds to CL990; an antimitotic-antibiotic compound. From Klebsiella pneumoniae.
   3262..3383    +  polyA_signal   SV40 poly(A) signal: SV40 polyadenylation signal
   3454..3476    -  protein_bind   lac operator (fragment): The lac repressor binds to the lac operator to inhibit transcription in E. coli. This inhibition can be relieved by adding lactose or isopropyl-β-D-thiogalactopyranoside (IPTG). lac repressor encoded by lacI
   3480..3510    -  promoter       lac promoter: promoter for the E. coli lac operon
   3525..3546    -  protein_bind   CAP binding site: CAP binding activates transcription in the presence of cAMP. E. coli catabolite activator protein
   3559..3651    -  CDS            lacI (fragment): lac repressor; lacI; The lac repressor binds to the lac operator to inhibit transcription in E. coli. This inhibition can be relieved by adding lactose or isopropyl-β-D-thiogalactopyranoside (IPTG).
   3834..4422    -  rep_origin     ori: high-copy-number ColE1/pMB1/pBR322/pUC origin of replication
   4593..5453    -  CDS            AmpR: β-lactamase; bla; confers resistance to ampicillin, carbenicillin, and related antibiotics
   5454..5558    -  promoter       AmpR promoter: bla
   5617..5669    -  misc_feature   bom (fragment): basis of mobility region from pBR322
   5828..6207    +  enhancer       CMV enhancer: human cytomegalovirus immediate early enhancer
   6208..6407    +  promoter       CMV promoter: human cytomegalovirus (CMV) immediate early promoter
   6425..6605    +  LTR            5' LTR (truncated): truncated 5' long terminal repeat (LTR) from HIV-1
   6652..6777    +  misc_feature   HIV-1 Ψ: packaging signal of human immunodeficiency virus type 1
   6761..7124    +  CDS            HIV-1 gag (fragment): gag protein from human immunodeficiency virus 1; gag
   7270..7503    +  misc_feature   RRE: The Rev response element (RRE) of HIV-1 allows for Rev-dependent mRNA export from the nucleus to the cytoplasm.
   7880..7980    +  CDS            Rev (fragment): human immunodeficiency virus 1 (HIV-1) Rev protein; rev; enhances nuclear export of unspliced and incompletely spliced viral mRNAs
   8030..8147    +  misc_feature   cPPT/CTS: central polypurine tract and central termination sequence of HIV-1
   8198..8438    +  promoter       U6 promoter: RNA polymerase III promoter for human U6 snRNA
   8468..8543    +  misc_RNA       gRNA scaffold: guide RNA scaffold for the Streptococcus pyogenes CRISPR/Cas9 system
   8561..8579    +  CDS            small t antigen (fragment): SV40 (simian virus 40) small t antigen
   8605..8816    +  promoter       EF-1α core promoter: core promoter for human elongation factor EF-1α
   8841..12944   +  CDS            Cas9: Cas9 (Csn1) endonuclease from the Streptococcus pyogenes Type II CRISPR/Cas system generates RNA-guided double strand breaks in DNA
  13082..662     +  CDS            NeoR/KanR (fragment) (across the origin): aminoglycoside phosphotransferase from Tn5; aph(3')-II (or nptII); confers resistance to neomycin, kanamycin, and G418 (Geneticin®)
