[The description below was written by a language model from this plasmid's Addgene catalogue record and pLannotate feature annotations shown in this document.]
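Description:
pLentiCRISPR V2 Neo sgITGA5_1 is a third-generation-style, self-inactivating HIV-1 lentiviral transfer plasmid of about 13.2 kb that delivers Streptococcus pyogenes Cas9 and a single guide RNA against mouse Itga5 (integrin alpha 5, also known as Cd49e, Fnra or VLA5) from one vector. It is propagated in E. coli as a high-copy plasmid through a ColE1/pUC-type origin with ampicillin selection (AmpR under its own bla promoter). The backbone outside the viral region also carries an f1 origin and an SV40/EM7-driven bleomycin/Zeocin resistance cassette with an SV40 polyadenylation signal.

The packaged region begins with a CMV enhancer/promoter fused to a truncated 5' LTR, which drives genomic RNA production in packaging cells. This is followed by the Ψ packaging signal with a gag fragment, the Rev response element for Rev-dependent nuclear export, and the cPPT/CTS. A human U6 RNA polymerase III promoter then transcribes the Itga5-targeting spacer joined to the S. pyogenes gRNA scaffold. Downstream, an EF-1α core promoter drives the Cas9 coding sequence, which is followed in the same orientation by a neomycin phosphotransferase (NeoR/KanR) sequence, allowing G418 selection of transduced cells. The annotation does not identify the element linking Cas9 and NeoR, nor any tags or localisation signals on Cas9. A WPRE enhances transcript expression, and the ΔU3 3' LTR renders the integrated provirus self-inactivating; a bGH polyadenylation signal lies just beyond it.

The stated purpose is knockout of murine ITGA5, and the "_1" in the name suggests it is one of several guides against this gene. The associated study concerns integrin-dependent invasion in ovarian cancer.
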