Addgene plasmid #233251: pLentiCRISPR V2 Neo sgITGA5_1
Purpose: Knock out of murine ITGA5
Depositing lab: David Bryant. Depositing organization: University of Glasgow. Publication: PTEN deficiency exposes a requirement for an ARF GTPase module for integrin-dependent invasion in ovarian cancer. Nikolatou K, Sandilands E, Roman-Fernandez A, Cumming EM, Freckmann E, Lilla S, Buetow L, McGarry L, Neilson M, Shaw R, Strachan D, Miller C, Huang DT, McNeish IA, Norman JC, Zanivan S, Bryant DM. EMBO J. 2023 Sep 18;42(18):e113987. doi: 10.15252/embj.2023113987. Epub 2023 Aug 14. PubMed 37577760.
Backbone
  Vector backbone: pLentiCRISPR V2 Neo
  Vector type: Lentiviral
Growth in bacteria
  Bacterial resistance: Ampicillin, 100 μg/mL
  Growth temperature: 37°C
  Growth strain: NEB Stable
  Copy number: High Copy
Gene/Insert
  Gene/Insert name: ITGA5
  gRNA/shRNA sequence: CAC CGG TCT TAC ATA GCC ATA GGT G
  Species: M. musculus (mouse)
  Entrez Gene: Itga5 (a.k.a. Cd49e, Fnra, VLA5)
  Cloning method: Restriction Enzyme; 5′ cloning site Unknown (unknown if destroyed)
Terms and licenses: Academic/Nonprofit Terms; Industry Terms: Not Available to Industry
How to cite: pLentiCRISPR V2 Neo sgITGA5_1 was a gift from David Bryant (Addgene plasmid # 233251 ; http://n2t.net/addgene:233251 ; RRID:Addgene_233251)
